Addgene plasmid #107644: Pmo_laminin
Purpose: In situ hybridization and RNAi studies in planarians
Depositing lab: Alejandro Sánchez. Depositing organization: Stowers Institute for Medical Research. Publication: Hands-On Classroom Activities for Exploring Regeneration and Stem Cell Biology with Planarians. Accorsi A, Williams MM, Ross EJ, Robb SMC, Elliott SA, Tu KC, Sanchez Alvarado A. The American Biology Teacher 79(3):208-223. Mar 2017. 10.1525/abt.2017.79.3.208.
Backbone
  Vector backbone: pPR-T4P
  Backbone size w/o insert (bp): 2636
  Vector type: RNAi ; In situ hybridization
Growth in bacteria
  Bacterial resistance: Kanamycin, 50 μg/mL
  Growth temperature: 37°C
  Growth strain: DH5alpha
  Copy number: Unknown
Gene/Insert
  Gene/Insert name: laminin
  Species: Phagocata morgani
  Insert size (bp): 479
  Cloning method: Ligation Independent Cloning
Terms and licenses: Academic/Nonprofit Terms; Industry Terms: Not Available to Industry
How to cite: Pmo_laminin was a gift from Alejandro Sánchez (Addgene plasmid # 107644 ; http://n2t.net/addgene:107644 ; RRID:Addgene_107644)
