[The description below was written by a language model from this plasmid's Addgene catalogue record and pLannotate feature annotations shown in this document.]
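Description:
Pmo_laminin is a small bacterial plasmid (about 3.1 kb in the sequenced record) built on the pPR-T4P backbone, a vector designed for making RNA probes and double-stranded RNA for planarian work. It carries a 479 bp fragment of the laminin gene from the planarian Phagocata morgani, inserted by ligation-independent cloning. The plasmid is propagated in E. coli using a high-copy ColE1/pUC-type origin and is selected with kanamycin through an aminoglycoside phosphotransferase (KanR) gene.

The insert itself is not annotated in the feature table, but by position it falls in the gap between a forward-facing T7 promoter, followed by a fragment of a pBluescript-type multiple cloning site, and a reverse-facing T7 promoter on the other side. These convergent T7 promoters allow both strands of the laminin fragment to be transcribed by T7 RNA polymerase, producing complementary RNAs that anneal into dsRNA for RNA interference. T7 terminators placed just outside each promoter limit read-through into the backbone. A third, reverse-oriented T7 promoter lies beyond the downstream terminator; the record does not state its role. The remaining annotations (short lacI and lacZα fragments, rrnB T1 and T2 terminators) appear to be backbone remnants and insulating elements rather than functional expression units.

According to the record, the construct is intended for in situ hybridization, where the insert serves as template for riboprobes that reveal the laminin expression pattern, and for RNAi knockdown studies in planarians. It was deposited in connection with hands-on classroom activities exploring regeneration and stem cell biology.
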