Features (pLannotate 1.2.2; 12 found; start..end, strand, type, name):
     24..71      -  terminator     T7 terminator: transcription terminator for bacteriophage T7 RNA polymerase
     76..94      +  promoter       T7 promoter: promoter for bacteriophage T7 RNA polymerase
    128..174     +  misc_feature   MCS (fragment): pBluescript multiple cloning site
    717..735     -  promoter       T7 promoter: promoter for bacteriophage T7 RNA polymerase
    742..785     +  terminator     T7 terminator (fragment): transcription terminator for bacteriophage T7 RNA polymerase
    793..811     -  promoter       T7 promoter: promoter for bacteriophage T7 RNA polymerase
    945..1754    +  CDS            KanR: aminoglycoside phosphotransferase; aph(3')-Ia; confers resistance to kanamycin in bacteria or G418 (Geneticin®) in eukaryotes
   1901..2489    +  rep_origin     ori: high-copy-number ColE1/pMB1/pBR322/pUC origin of replication
   2672..2764    +  CDS            lacI (fragment): lac repressor; lacI; The lac repressor binds to the lac operator to inhibit transcription in E. coli. This inhibition can be relieved by adding lactose or isopropyl-β-D-thiogalactopyranoside (IPTG).
   2819..2846    -  terminator     rrnB T2 terminator: transcription terminator T2 from the E. coli rrnB gene
   2978..3021    +  terminator     rrnB T1 terminator: Escherichia coli rrnB; transcription terminator T1 from the E. coli rrnB gene
   3068..17      -  CDS            lacZα (fragment) (across the origin): LacZα fragment of β-galactosidase; lacZ fragment
>Addgene plasmid #107644 | Pmo_laminin | addgene full sequence | sequence record 208227 | Addgene NGS Result
GTAAAACGACGGCCAGTCTTAAGCAAAAAACCCCTCAAGACCCGTTTAGAGGCCCCAAGGGGTTATGCTA
GGAAGTAATACGACTCACTATAGGGAGACCGGCAGATCTGATATCATCGATGAATTCGAGCTCCACCGCG
GTGGCGGCCGCTCTAGAACTAGTGGATCCACCGGTTCCATGGCTAGCGGCATTACCATCCCGATACACGT
GTGAGGGTATCGCTAAGCGGAGAGTGATGGCGCCGGATTATTCGGTCACTGTAACAAAGGGATCGATATG
CAAGAGACCGTTTTACAACAACGACGCCTGGTATCAGGAATTGTGTATACGTTGTTACTGTTCCAATGTC
ACAGATGATTGTACCAGTGCGAATGGATACGTTATAAATGCGGATCCAATAGAAAGCAAAGTCAAAGCGT
CTGATGCTGCAATTATGAATTACAAAAACAATGTCTACTACGAACCTGCCCGCGCGGTCACTTTTGCCAA
TGAAAGCATCTTAATGTACGTAATAAATAAAGATGATTACAAGAAATTGATTCCGGACGACGACCATTTC
TTGGGCGGCAGTTTCAATATGAGAGGGTCATGGATTAACAAATATGGATTTCCGTTAACTTATAAATTGA
TTATTTCTGGAGAAAGCGTTGGGCATATTTCGGGACCAATAGTTGTCATGACGGGTAGAATTGGCCGGGC
CCGGTACCCAATTCGCCCTATAGTGAGTCGTATTACTTCCACATAACCCCTTGGGGCCTCTAAACGGGTC
TTGAGGGGTTTTTTGAGGATCCCCTATAGTGAGTCGTATTACATGGTCATAGCTGTTTCCTGGCAGCTCT
GGCCCGTGTCTCAAAATCTCTGATGTTACATTGCACAAGATAAAAATATATCATCATGAACAATAAAACT
GTCTGCTTACATAAACAGTAATACAAGGGGTGTTATGAGCCATATTCAACGGGAAACGTCGAGGCCGCGA
TTAAATTCCAACATGGATGCTGATTTATATGGGTATAAATGGGCTCGCGATAATGTCGGGCAATCAGGTG
CGACAATCTATCGCTTGTATGGGAAGCCCGATGCGCCAGAGTTGTTTCTGAAACATGGCAAAGGTAGCGT
TGCCAATGATGTTACAGATGAGATGGTCAGACTAAACTGGCTGACGGAATTTATGCCTCTTCCGACCATC
AAGCATTTTATCCGTACTCCTGATGATGCATGGTTACTCACCACTGCGATCCCCGGAAAAACAGCATTCC
AGGTATTAGAAGAATATCCTGATTCAGGTGAAAATATTGTTGATGCGCTGGCAGTGTTCCTGCGCCGGTT
GCATTCGATTCCTGTTTGTAATTGTCCTTTTAACAGCGATCGCGTATTTCGTCTCGCTCAGGCGCAATCA
CGAATGAATAACGGTTTGGTTGATGCGAGTGATTTTGATGACGAGCGTAATGGCTGGCCTGTTGAACAAG
TCTGGAAAGAAATGCATAAACTTTTGCCATTCTCACCGGATTCAGTCGTCACTCATGGTGATTTCTCACT
TGATAACCTTATTTTTGACGAGGGGAAATTAATAGGTTGTATTGATGTTGGACGAGTCGGAATCGCAGAC
CGATACCAGGATCTTGCCATCCTATGGAACTGCCTCGGTGAGTTTTCTCCTTCATTACAGAAACGGCTTT
TTCAAAAATATGGTATTGATAATCCTGATATGAATAAATTGCAGTTTCATTTGATGCTCGATGAGTTTTT
CTAATCAGAATTGGTTAATTGGTTGTAACACTGGCAGAGCATTACGCTGACTTGACGGGACGGCGCAAGC
TCATGACCAAAATCCCTTAACGTGAGTTACGCGTCGTTCCACTGAGCGTCAGACCCCGTAGAAAAGATCA
AAGGATCTTCTTGAGATCCTTTTTTTCTGCGCGTAATCTGCTGCTTGCAAACAAAAAAACCACCGCTACC
AGCGGTGGTTTGTTTGCCGGATCAAGAGCTACCAACTCTTTTTCCGAAGGTAACTGGCTTCAGCAGAGCG
CAGATACCAAATACTGTTCTTCTAGTGTAGCCGTAGTTAGGCCACCACTTCAAGAACTCTGTAGCACCGC
CTACATACCTCGCTCTGCTAATCCTGTTACCAGTGGCTGCTGCCAGTGGCGATAAGTCGTGTCTTACCGG
GTTGGACTCAAGACGATAGTTACCGGATAAGGCGCAGCGGTCGGGCTGAACGGGGGGTTCGTGCACACAG
CCCAGCTTGGAGCGAACGACCTACACCGAACTGAGATACCTACAGCGTGAGCTATGAGAAAGCGCCACGC
TTCCCGAAGGGAGAAAGGCGGACAGGTATCCGGTAAGCGGCAGGGTCGGAACAGGAGAGCGCACGAGGGA
GCTTCCAGGGGGAAACGCCTGGTATCTTTATAGTCCTGTCGGGTTTCGCCACCTCTGACTTGAGCGTCGA
TTTTTGTGATGCTCGTCAGGGGGGCGGAGCCTATGGAAAAACGCCAGCAACGCGGCCTTTTTACGGTTCC
TGGCCTTTTGCTGGCCTTTTGCTCACATGTTCTTTCCTGCGTTATCCCCTGATTCTGTGGATAACCGTAT
TACCGCCTTTGAGTGAGCTGATACCGCTCGCCGCAGCCGAACGACCGAGCGCAGCGAGTCAGTGAGCGAG
GAAGCGGAAGAGCGCCCAATACGCAAACCGCCTCTCCCCGCGCGTTGGCCGATTCATTAATGCAGCTGGC
ACGACAGGTTTCCCGACTGGAAAGCGGGCAGTGAGCGCAACGCAATTAATACGCGTACCGCTAGCCAGGA
AGAGTTTGTAGAAACGCAAAAAGGCCATCCGTCAGGATGGCCTTCTGCTTAGTTTGATGCCTGGCAGTTT
ATGGCGGGCGTCCTGCCCGCCACCCTCCGGGCCGTTGCTTCACAACGTTCAAATCCGCTCCCGGCGGATT
TGTCCTACTCAGGAGAGCGTTCACCGACAAACAACAGATAAAACGAAAGGCCCAGTCTTCCGACTGAGCC
TTTCGTTTTATTTGATGCCTGGCAGTTCCCTACTCTCGCGTTAACGCTAGCATGGATGTTTTCCCAGTCA
CGACGTT
