>Addgene plasmid #107644 | Pmo_laminin | depositor partial sequence | sequence record 203000 | Insert Sequence
ATACACGTGTGAGGGCATCGCTAAGCGGAGGGTGATGGCGCCGGATTATTCGGTCACTGTAACAAAGGGA
TCGATATGCAAGAGACCGTTTTACAACAATGACGCCTGGTATCAGGAATTGTGTATACGTTGTTACTGTT
CCAATGTCACAGATGATTGTACCAGTGCCAATGGATACGTTATAAATTCGGATCCAATAGAAAGCAAAGT
CAAAGCGTCTGATGCAGCAATTATGAATTACAAAAACAATGTCTACTACGAACCTGCCCGCGCGGTCACT
TTTGCCAATGAAAGCATCTTAATGTACGTAATAAATAAAGATGATTACAAGAAATTGATTCCGGACGACG
ACCATTTCTTGGGAGGCAGTTTCAATATGAGAGGGTCGTGGATTAACAAATATGGATTTCCGTTAACTTA
TAAATTGATTATTTCCGGAGAAAGCGTTGGACATATTTCGGGACCAATAGTTGTCATGA
